Addgene plasmid #203262: B*58:02:01
Purpose: Overexpress HLA allele
Depositing lab: Derin Keskin & Catherine Wu. Depositing organization: Dana-Farber Cancer Institute. Publication: A large peptidome dataset improves HLA class I epitope prediction across most of the human population. Sarkizova S, Klaeger S, Le PM, Li LW, Oliveira G, Keshishian H, Hartigan CR, Zhang W, Braun DA, Ligon KL, Bachireddy P, Zervantonakis IK, Rosenbluth JM, Ouspenskaia T, Law T, Justesen S, Stevens J, Lane WJ, Eisenhaure T, Lan Zhang G, Clauser KR, Hacohen N, Carr SA, Wu CJ, Keskin DB. Nat Biotechnol. 2020 Feb;38(2):199-209. doi: 10.1038/s41587-019-0322-9. Epub 2019 Dec 16. PubMed 31844290.
Backbone
  Vector backbone: pcDNA-3
  Vector type: Mammalian Expression
Growth in bacteria
  Bacterial resistance: Ampicillin, 100 μg/mL
  Growth temperature: 37°C
  Growth strain: NEB Stable
  Copy number: High Copy
Gene/Insert
  Gene/Insert name: B*58:02:01
  Species: H. sapiens (human)
  Entrez Gene: HLA-B (a.k.a. AS, B-4901, HLAB)
  Cloning method: Restriction Enzyme; 5′ cloning site BamHI (unknown if destroyed); 3′ cloning site EcoRI (unknown if destroyed)
  Sequencing primers: 5′ unknown
Terms and licenses: Academic/Nonprofit Terms; Industry Terms: Not Available to Industry
Depositor comments: Shortname from TIGL: K56
How to cite: B*58:02:01 was a gift from Derin Keskin & Catherine Wu (Addgene plasmid # 203262 ; http://n2t.net/addgene:203262 ; RRID:Addgene_203262)
