[The description below was written by a language model from this plasmid's Addgene catalogue record and pLannotate feature annotations shown in this document.]
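Description:
B*58:02:01 is a mammalian expression plasmid built on the pcDNA-3 backbone (about 6.5 kb in the sequenced record) that carries the coding sequence of the human HLA class I heavy chain allele HLA-B*58:02:01. The insert was placed between BamHI and EcoRI sites and is annotated as a roughly 1.1 kb HLA-B open reading frame. The annotation software's descriptive text refers to a different HLA-B allele, which reflects the generic database entry it matched rather than the identity of the insert. No epitope tag or reporter is annotated. Transcription is driven by the human cytomegalovirus immediate-early enhancer and promoter and terminated by the bovine growth hormone polyadenylation signal. A T7 promoter lies just upstream of the insert and could support in vitro transcription or serve as a sequencing primer site. A very short match to a truncated HIV-1 LTR at the CMV promoter boundary is probably an annotation artefact, not a functional viral element.

In E. coli the plasmid is maintained at high copy through a ColE1/pUC-type origin and selected with ampicillin via the β-lactamase gene. An f1 origin is also present, as are small remnants of lac regulatory sequences and a bom fragment from the backbone lineage. For mammalian cells, a separate cassette with the SV40 early promoter, the neomycin phosphotransferase gene and an SV40 polyadenylation signal allows G418 selection of stable transfectants. A short ble fragment follows neo.

The stated purpose is overexpression of this single HLA allele. The associated publication concerns a large HLA class I peptidome dataset used to improve epitope prediction, which is consistent with expressing individual alleles in cells to profile the peptides they present.
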