Features (pLannotate 1.2.2; 20 found; start..end, strand, type, name):
     28..80      -  misc_feature   bom (fragment): basis of mobility region from pBR322
    235..614     +  enhancer       CMV enhancer: human cytomegalovirus immediate early enhancer
    615..818     +  promoter       CMV promoter: human cytomegalovirus (CMV) immediate early promoter
    814..847     +  LTR            5' LTR (truncated) (fragment): truncated 5' long terminal repeat (LTR) from HIV-1
    863..881     +  promoter       T7 promoter: promoter for bacteriophage T7 RNA polymerase
    935..2020    +  CDS            HLA-B: HLAB_HUMAN - Also known as HLAB. Experimental evidence at protein level: Swiss-Prot protein existence level 1. Allele B*67:01: Displays peptides sharing a common signature motif, namely a Pro residue at position 2 and Leu anchor residue at the C-terminus. From Homo sapiens (Human).
   2100..2324    +  polyA_signal   bGH poly(A) signal: bovine growth hormone polyadenylation signal
   2328..2349    +  promoter       SV40 promoter (fragment): SV40 enhancer and early promoter
   2370..2798    +  rep_origin     f1 ori (sequence partly withheld): f1 bacteriophage origin of replication; arrow indicates direction of (+) strand synthesis
   2812..3141    +  promoter       SV40 promoter: SV40 enhancer and early promoter
   3208..3999    +  CDS            neo: KKA2_KLEPN - Also known as kan, nptII. Experimental evidence at protein level: Swiss-Prot protein existence level 1. Resistance to kanamycin, neomycin, paromomycin, ribostamycin, butirosin and gentamicin B. From Klebsiella pneumoniae.
   4023..4181    +  CDS            ble (fragment): BLE_KLEPN - Experimental evidence at protein level: Swiss-Prot protein existence level 1. Binding protein with a strong affinity to the bleomycin family of antibiotics. Binds to CL990; an antimitotic-antibiotic compound. From Klebsiella pneumoniae.
   4176..4297    +  polyA_signal   SV40 poly(A) signal: SV40 polyadenylation signal
   4370..4386    -  protein_bind   lac operator: The lac repressor binds to the lac operator to inhibit transcription in E. coli. This inhibition can be relieved by adding lactose or isopropyl-β-D-thiogalactopyranoside (IPTG). lac repressor encoded by lacI
   4394..4424    -  promoter       lac promoter: promoter for the E. coli lac operon
   4439..4460    -  protein_bind   CAP binding site: CAP binding activates transcription in the presence of cAMP. E. coli catabolite activator protein
   4473..4565    -  CDS            lacI (fragment): lac repressor; lacI; The lac repressor binds to the lac operator to inhibit transcription in E. coli. This inhibition can be relieved by adding lactose or isopropyl-β-D-thiogalactopyranoside (IPTG).
   4748..5336    -  rep_origin     ori: high-copy-number ColE1/pMB1/pBR322/pUC origin of replication
   5507..6367    -  CDS            AmpR: β-lactamase; bla; confers resistance to ampicillin, carbenicillin, and related antibiotics
   6368..6472    -  promoter       AmpR promoter: bla
>Addgene plasmid #203262 | B*58:02:01 | addgene full sequence | sequence record 399815 | Addgene NGS Result
GACGGATCGGGAGATCTCCCGATCCCCTATGGTGCACTCTCAGTACAATCTGCTCTGATGCCGCATAGTT
AAGCCAGTATCTGCTCCCTGCTTGTGTGTTGGAGGTCGCTGAGTAGTGCGCGAGCAAAATTTAAGCTACA
ACAAGGCAAGGCTTGACCGACAATTGCATGAAGAATCTGCTTAGGGTTAGGCGTTTTGCGCTGCTTCGCG
ATGTACGGGCCAGATATACGCGTTGACATTGATTATTGACTAGTTATTAATAGTAATCAATTACGGGGTC
ATTAGTTCATAGCCCATATATGGAGTTCCGCGTTACATAACTTACGGTAAATGGCCCGCCTGGCTGACCG
CCCAACGACCCCCGCCCATTGACGTCAATAATGACGTATGTTCCCATAGTAACGCCAATAGGGACTTTCC
ATTGACGTCAATGGGTGGAGTATTTACGGTAAACTGCCCACTTGGCAGTACATCAAGTGTATCATATGCC
AAGTACGCCCCCTATTGACGTCAATGACGGTAAATGGCCCGCCTGGCATTATGCCCAGTACATGACCTTA
TGGGACTTTCCTACTTGGCAGTACATCTACGTATTAGTCATCGCTATTACCATGGTGATGCGGTTTTGGC
AGTACATCAATGGGCGTGGATAGCGGTTTGACTCACGGGGATTTCCAAGTCTCCACCCCATTGACGTCAA
TGGGAGTTTGTTTTGGCACCAAAATCAACGGGACTTTCCAAAATGTCGTAACAACTCCGCCCCATTGACG
CAAATGGGCGGTAGGCGTGTACGGTGGGAGGTCTATATAAGCAGAGCTCTCTGGCTAACTAGAGAACCCA
CTGCTTACTGGCTTATCGAAATTAATACGACTCACTATAGGGAGACCCAAGCTGGCTAGCGTTTAAACTT
AAGCTTGGTACCGAGCTCGGATCCATGCGGGTCACGGCGCCCCGAACCGTCCTCCTGCTGCTCTGGGGGG
CAGTGGCCCTGACCGAGACCTGGGCCGGCTCCCACTCCATGAGGTATTTCTACACCGCCATGTCCCGGCC
CGGCCGCGGGGAGCCCCGCTTCATCGCAGTGGGCTACGTGGACGACACCCAGTTCGTGAGGTTCGACAGC
GACGCCGCGAGTCCGAGGACGGAGCCCCGGGCGCCATGGATAGAGCAGGAGGGGCCGGAGTATTGGGACG
GGGAGACACGGAACATGAAGGCCTCCGCGCAGACTTACCGAGAGAACCTGCGGATCGCGCTCCGCTACTA
CAACCAGAGCGAGGCCGGGTCTCACACCCTCCAGTGGATGTATGGCTGCGACCTGGGGCCCGACGGGCGC
CTCCTCCGCGGGCATGACCAGTCCGCCTACGACGGCAAGGATTACATCGCCCTGAACGAGGACCTGAGCT
CCTGGACCGCGGCGGACACCGCGGCTCAGATCACCCAGCGCAAGTGGGAGGCGGCCCGTGTGGCGGAGCA
GCTGAGAGCCTACCTGGAGGGCCTGTGCGTGGAGTGGCTCCGCAGATACCTGGAGAACGGGAAGGAGACG
CTGCAGCGCGCGGACCCCCCAAAGACACACGTGACCCACCACCCCGTCTCTGACCATGAGGCCACCCTGA
GGTGCTGGGCCCTGGGCTTCTACCCTGCGGAGATCACACTGACCTGGCAGCGGGATGGCGAGGACCAAAC
TCAGGACACTGAGCTTGTGGAGACCAGACCAGCAGGAGATAGAACCTTCCAGAAGTGGGCAGCTGTGGTG
GTGCCTTCTGGAGAAGAGCAGAGATACACATGCCATGTACAGCATGAGGGGCTGCCGAAGCCCCTCACCC
TGAGATGGGAGCCATCTTCCCAGTCCACCATCCCCATCGTGGGCATTGTTGCTGGCCTGGCTGTCCTAGC
AGTTGTGGTCATCGGAGCTGTGGTCGCTACTGTGATGTGTAGGAGGAAGAGCTCAGGTGGAAAAGGAGGG
AGCTACTCTCAGGCTGCGTCCAGCGACAGTGCCCAGGGCTCTGATGTGTCTCTCACAGCTTGAGAATTCT
GCAGATATCCAGCACAGTGGCGGCCGCTCGAGTCTAGAGGGCCCGTTTAAACCCGCTGATCAGCCTCGAC
TGTGCCTTCTAGTTGCCAGCCATCTGTTGTTTGCCCCTCCCCCGTGCCTTCCTTGACCCTGGAAGGTGCC
ACTCCCACTGTCCTTTCCTAATAAAATGAGGAAATTGCATCGCATTGTCTGAGTAGGTGTCATTCTATTC
TGGGGGGTGGGGTGGGGCAGGACAGCAAGGGGGAGGATTGGGAAGACAATAGCAGGCATGCTGGGGATGC
GGTGGGCTCTATGGCTTCTGAGGCGGAAAGAACCAGCTGGGGCTCTAGGGGGTATCCCC
[124 nt withheld, positions 2370-2493]
C
[91 nt withheld, positions 2495-2585]
A
[49 nt withheld, positions 2587-2635]
CCTTTGACGTTGGAGTCCACGTTCTTT
[37 nt withheld, positions 2663-2699]
ACCCTATCTCGGTCTATTCTTTTGATTTATAAGGGATTTTGCCGATTTCGGCCTATTGGTTAAAAAATGA
GCTGATTTAACAAAAATTTAACGCGAATTAATTCTGTGGAATGTGTGTCAGTTAGGGTGTGGAAAGTCCC
CAGGCTCCCCAGCAGGCAGAAGTATGCAAAGCATGCATCTCAATTAGTCAGCAACCAGGTGTGGAAAGTC
CCCAGGCTCCCCAGCAGGCAGAAGTATGCAAAGCATGCATCTCAATTAGTCAGCAACCATAGTCCCGCCC
CTAACTCCGCCCATCCCGCCCCTAACTCCGCCCAGTTCCGCCCATTCTCCGCCCCATGGCTGACTAATTT
TTTTTATTTATGCAGAGGCCGAGGCCGCCTCTGCCTCTGAGCTATTCCAGAAGTAGTGAGGAGGCTTTTT
TGGAGGCCTAGGCTTTTGCAAAAAGCTCCCGGGAGCTTGTATATCCATTTTCGGATCTGATCAAGAGACA
GGATGAGGATCGTTTCGCATGATTGAACAAGATGGATTGCACGCAGGTTCTCCGGCCGCTTGGGTGGAGA
GGCTATTCGGCTATGACTGGGCACAACAGACAATCGGCTGCTCTGATGCCGCCGTGTTCCGGCTGTCAGC
GCAGGGGCGCCCGGTTCTTTTTGTCAAGACCGACCTGTCCGGTGCCCTGAATGAACTGCAGGACGAGGCA
GCGCGGCTATCGTGGCTGGCCACGACGGGCGTTCCTTGCGCAGCTGTGCTCGACGTTGTCACTGAAGCGG
GAAGGGACTGGCTGCTATTGGGCGAAGTGCCGGGGCAGGATCTCCTGTCATCTCACCTTGCTCCTGCCGA
GAAAGTATCCATCATGGCTGATGCAATGCGGCGGCTGCATACGCTTGATCCGGCTACCTGCCCATTCGAC
CACCAAGCGAAACATCGCATCGAGCGAGCACGTACTCGGATGGAAGCCGGTCTTGTCGATCAGGATGATC
TGGACGAAGAGCATCAGGGGCTCGCGCCAGCCGAACTGTTCGCCAGGCTCAAGGCGCGCATGCCCGACGG
CGAGGATCTCGTCGTGACCCATGGCGATGCCTGCTTGCCGAATATCATGGTGGAAAATGGCCGCTTTTCT
GGATTCATCGACTGTGGCCGGCTGGGTGTGGCGGACCGCTATCAGGACATAGCGTTGGCTACCCGTGATA
TTGCTGAAGAGCTTGGCGGCGAATGGGCTGACCGCTTCCTCGTGCTTTACGGTATCGCCGCTCCCGATTC
GCAGCGCATCGCCTTCTATCGCCTTCTTGACGAGTTCTTCTGAGCGGGACTCTGGGGTTCGAAATGACCG
ACCAAGCGACGCCCAACCTGCCATCACGAGATTTCGATTCCACCGCCGCCTTCTATGAAAGGTTGGGCTT
CGGAATCGTTTTCCGGGACGCCGGCTGGATGATCCTCCAGCGCGGGGATCTCATGCTGGAGTTCTTCGCC
CACCCCAACTTGTTTATTGCAGCTTATAATGGTTACAAATAAAGCAATAGCATCACAAATTTCACAAATA
AAGCATTTTTTTCACTGCATTCTAGTTGTGGTTTGTCCAAACTCATCAATGTATCTTATCATGTCTGTAT
ACCGTCGACCTCTAGCTAGAGCTTGGCGTAATCATGGTCATAGCTGTTTCCTGTGTGAAATTGTTATCCG
CTCACAATTCCACACAACATACGAGCCGGAAGCATAAAGTGTAAAGCCTGGGGTGCCTAATGAGTGAGCT
AACTCACATTAATTGCGTTGCGCTCACTGCCCGCTTTCCAGTCGGGAAACCTGTCGTGCCAGCTGCATTA
ATGAATCGGCCAACGCGCGGGGAGAGGCGGTTTGCGTATTGGGCGCTCTTCCGCTTCCTCGCTCACTGAC
TCGCTGCGCTCGGTCGTTCGGCTGCGGCGAGCGGTATCAGCTCACTCAAAGGCGGTAATACGGTTATCCA
CAGAATCAGGGGATAACGCAGGAAAGAACATGTGAGCAAAAGGCCAGCAAAAGGCCAGGAACCGTAAAAA
GGCCGCGTTGCTGGCGTTTTTCCATAGGCTCCGCCCCCCTGACGAGCATCACAAAAATCGACGCTCAAGT
CAGAGGTGGCGAAACCCGACAGGACTATAAAGATACCAGGCGTTTCCCCCTGGAAGCTCCCTCGTGCGCT
CTCCTGTTCCGACCCTGCCGCTTACCGGATACCTGTCCGCCTTTCTCCCTTCGGGAAGCGTGGCGCTTTC
TCATAGCTCACGCTGTAGGTATCTCAGTTCGGTGTAGGTCGTTCGCTCCAAGCTGGGCTGTGTGCACGAA
CCCCCCGTTCAGCCCGACCGCTGCGCCTTATCCGGTAACTATCGTCTTGAGTCCAACCCGGTAAGACACG
ACTTATCGCCACTGGCAGCAGCCACTGGTAACAGGATTAGCAGAGCGAGGTATGTAGGCGGTGCTACAGA
GTTCTTGAAGTGGTGGCCTAACTACGGCTACACTAGAAGAACAGTATTTGGTATCTGCGCTCTGCTGAAG
CCAGTTACCTTCGGAAAAAGAGTTGGTAGCTCTTGATCCGGCAAACAAACCACCGCTGGTAGCGGTGGTT
TTTTTGTTTGCAAGCAGCAGATTACGCGCAGAAAAAAAGGATCTCAAGAAGATCCTTTGATCTTTTCTAC
GGGGTCTGACGCTCAGTGGAACGAAAACTCACGTTAAGGGATTTTGGTCATGAGATTATCAAAAAGGATC
TTCACCTAGATCCTTTTAAATTAAAAATGAAGTTTTAAATCAATCTAAAGTATATATGAGTAAACTTGGT
CTGACAGTTACCAATGCTTAATCAGTGAGGCACCTATCTCAGCGATCTGTCTATTTCGTTCATCCATAGT
TGCCTGACTCCCCGTCGTGTAGATAACTACGATACGGGAGGGCTTACCATCTGGCCCCAGTGCTGCAATG
ATACCGCGAGACCCACGCTCACCGGCTCCAGATTTATCAGCAATAAACCAGCCAGCCGGAAGGGCCGAGC
GCAGAAGTGGTCCTGCAACTTTATCCGCCTCCATCCAGTCTATTAATTGTTGCCGGGAAGCTAGAGTAAG
TAGTTCGCCAGTTAATAGTTTGCGCAACGTTGTTGCCATTGCTACAGGCATCGTGGTGTCACGCTCGTCG
TTTGGTATGGCTTCATTCAGCTCCGGTTCCCAACGATCAAGGCGAGTTACATGATCCCCCATGTTGTGCA
AAAAAGCGGTTAGCTCCTTCGGTCCTCCGATCGTTGTCAGAAGTAAGTTGGCCGCAGTGTTATCACTCAT
GGTTATGGCAGCACTGCATAATTCTCTTACTGTCATGCCATCCGTAAGATGCTTTTCTGTGACTGGTGAG
TACTCAACCAAGTCATTCTGAGAATAGTGTATGCGGCGACCGAGTTGCTCTTGCCCGGCGTCAATACGGG
ATAATACCGCGCCACATAGCAGAACTTTAAAAGTGCTCATCATTGGAAAACGTTCTTCGGGGCGAAAACT
CTCAAGGATCTTACCGCTGTTGAGATCCAGTTCGATGTAACCCACTCGTGCACCCAACTGATCTTCAGCA
TCTTTTACTTTCACCAGCGTTTCTGGGTGAGCAAAAACAGGAAGGCAAAATGCCGCAAAAAAGGGAATAA
GGGCGACACGGAAATGTTGAATACTCATACTCTTCCTTTTTCAATATTATTGAAGCATTTATCAGGGTTA
TTGTCTCATGAGCGGATACATATTTGAATGTATTTAGAAAAATAAACAAATAGGGGTTCCGCGCACATTT
CCCCGAAAAGTGCCACCTGACGTC
