>Addgene plasmid #203262 | B*58:02:01 | depositor partial sequence | sequence record 394192 | HLA:HLA00387 B*58:02:01 1089 bp (K56)
ATGCGGGTCACGGCGCCCCGAACCGTCCTCCTGCTGCTCTGGGGGGCAGTGGCCCTGACCGAGACCTGGG
CCGGCTCCCACTCCATGAGGTATTTCTACACCGCCATGTCCCGGCCCGGCCGCGGGGAGCCCCGCTTCAT
CGCAGTGGGCTACGTGGACGACACCCAGTTCGTGAGGTTCGACAGCGACGCCGCGAGTCCGAGGACGGAG
CCCCGGGCGCCATGGATAGAGCAGGAGGGGCCGGAGTATTGGGACGGGGAGACACGGAACATGAAGGCCT
CCGCGCAGACTTACCGAGAGAACCTGCGGATCGCGCTCCGCTACTACAACCAGAGCGAGGCCGGGTCTCA
CACCCTCCAGTGGATGTATGGCTGCGACCTGGGGCCCGACGGGCGCCTCCTCCGCGGGCATGACCAGTCC
GCCTACGACGGCAAGGATTACATCGCCCTGAACGAGGACCTGAGCTCCTGGACCGCGGCGGACACCGCGG
CTCAGATCACCCAGCGCAAGTGGGAGGCGGCCCGTGTGGCGGAGCAGCTGAGAGCCTACCTGGAGGGCCT
GTGCGTGGAGTGGCTCCGCAGATACCTGGAGAACGGGAAGGAGACGCTGCAGCGCGCGGACCCCCCAAAG
ACACACGTGACCCACCACCCCGTCTCTGACCATGAGGCCACCCTGAGGTGCTGGGCCCTGGGCTTCTACC
CTGCGGAGATCACACTGACCTGGCAGCGGGATGGCGAGGACCAAACTCAGGACACTGAGCTTGTGGAGAC
CAGACCAGCAGGAGATAGAACCTTCCAGAAGTGGGCAGCTGTGGTGGTGCCTTCTGGAGAAGAGCAGAGA
TACACATGCCATGTACAGCATGAGGGGCTGCCGAAGCCCCTCACCCTGAGATGGGAGCCATCTTCCCAGT
CCACCATCCCCATCGTGGGCATTGTTGCTGGCCTGGCTGTCCTAGCAGTTGTGGTCATCGGAGCTGTGGT
CGCTACTGTGATGTGTAGGAGGAAGAGCTCAGGTGGAAAAGGAGGGAGCTACTCTCAGGCTGCGTCCAGC
GACAGTGCCCAGGGCTCTGATGTGTCTCTCACAGCTTGA
